Addgene plasmid #168156: pMS23: pHelper(PmcCAST)_entry_ΔTnsD
Purpose: Inducible expression of PmcCAST proteins (except TnsD). Two BsaI sites for spacer cloning.
Depositing lab: Feng Zhang. Depositing organization: Broad Institute. Publication: Dual modes of CRISPR-associated transposon homing. Saito M, Ladha A, Strecker J, Faure G, Neumann E, Altae-Tran H, Macrae RK, Zhang F. Cell. 2021 Apr 29;184(9):2441-2453.e18. doi: 10.1016/j.cell.2021.03.006. Epub 2021 Mar 25. PubMed 33770501.
Backbone
  Vector backbone: pCDFDuet-1
  Backbone manufacturer: Millipore Sigma
  Vector type: Bacterial Expression
Growth in bacteria
  Bacterial resistance: Spectinomycin, 50 μg/mL
  Growth temperature: 37°C
  Growth strain: NEB Stable
  Copy number: Low Copy
Gene/Insert 1
  Gene/Insert name: PmcCAST minimal CRISPR array
  Species: Peltigera membranacea cyanobiont 210A
Gene/Insert 2
  Gene/Insert name: PmcCAST Cascade proteins (Cas6, Cas8, Cas7 and Cas5)
  Species: Peltigera membranacea cyanobiont 210A
Gene/Insert 3
  Gene/Insert name: PmcCAST Tns proteins (TnsAB and TnsC)
  Species: Peltigera membranacea cyanobiont 210A
Gene/Insert 4
  Gene/Insert name: PmcTniQ
  Species: Peltigera membranacea cyanobiont 210A
Terms and licenses: Academic/Nonprofit Terms; Industry Terms: Not Available to Industry
How to cite: pMS23: pHelper(PmcCAST)_entry_ΔTnsD was a gift from Feng Zhang (Addgene plasmid # 168156 ; http://n2t.net/addgene:168156 ; RRID:Addgene_168156)
