[The description below was written by a language model from this plasmid's Addgene catalogue record and pLannotate feature annotations shown in this document.]
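Description:
pMS23: pHelper(PmcCAST)_entry_ΔTnsD is a 12.8 kb bacterial expression plasmid built on the pCDFDuet-1 backbone. It supplies the protein and guide RNA components of the CRISPR-associated transposon (CAST) from Peltigera membranacea cyanobiont 210A, with TnsD deliberately left out. It replicates in E. coli from the CloDF13 (CDF) origin, a low-copy replicon compatible with plasmids carrying other origins, so the helper can be co-maintained with additional plasmids. Selection is by spectinomycin through the aadA (SmR) aminoglycoside adenylyltransferase gene, driven by the AmpR promoter.

The catalogue lists four inserts: a minimal PmcCAST CRISPR array, the Cascade proteins (Cas6, Cas8, Cas7 and Cas5), the transposition proteins TnsAB and TnsC, and TniQ. The automated annotation does not label these coding regions. They presumably occupy the large unannotated stretches between the recognised regulatory parts, but the record does not show which insert sits where. The annotation does show four T7 promoter/lac operator units, two of them followed by the T7 gene 10 ribosome binding site, along with two T7 terminators. This suggests duplicated Duet-style cassettes arranged in tandem. A plasmid-borne lacI gene with its own promoter provides the repressor, so expression needs a host with T7 RNA polymerase and is induced with IPTG. The short TcR and SET1 hits look like backbone remnants rather than functional elements.

The "entry" designation refers to two BsaI sites in the CRISPR array, which allow Golden Gate-style insertion of a chosen spacer. Because TnsD is absent, the construct is suited to studying the crRNA-guided, TniQ-dependent mode of transposon targeting separately from any TnsD-dependent homing.
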