Features (pLannotate 1.2.2; 24 found; start..end, strand, type, name):
     43..67      -  protein_bind   lac operator: The lac repressor binds to the lac operator to inhibit transcription in E. coli. This inhibition can be relieved by adding lactose or isopropyl-β-D-thiogalactopyranoside (IPTG). lac repressor encoded by lacI
     68..86      -  promoter       T7 promoter: promoter for bacteriophage T7 RNA polymerase
    292..314     -  RBS            RBS: efficient ribosome binding site from bacteriophage T7 gene 10 (Olins and Rangwala, 1989)
    329..353     -  protein_bind   lac operator: The lac repressor binds to the lac operator to inhibit transcription in E. coli. This inhibition can be relieved by adding lactose or isopropyl-β-D-thiogalactopyranoside (IPTG). lac repressor encoded by lacI
    354..372     -  promoter       T7 promoter: promoter for bacteriophage T7 RNA polymerase
    375..410     +  CDS            TcR (fragment): tetracycline efflux protein; tet; confers resistance to tetracycline
    418..495     +  promoter       lacI promoter: lacI
    496..1578    +  CDS            lacI: lac repressor; lacI; The lac repressor binds to the lac operator to inhibit transcription in E. coli. This inhibition can be relieved by adding lactose or isopropyl-β-D-thiogalactopyranoside (IPTG).
   1591..1612    +  protein_bind   CAP binding site: CAP binding activates transcription in the presence of cAMP. E. coli catabolite activator protein
   1627..1691    +  CDS            TcR (fragment): tetracycline efflux protein; tet; confers resistance to tetracycline
   1788..1885    +  rep_origin     CloDF13 ori (fragment): Plasmids containing the CloDF13 (CDF) origin of replication can be propagated in E. coli cells that contain additional plasmids with compatible origins.
   1910..2591    +  rep_origin     CloDF13 ori (fragment): Plasmids containing the CloDF13 (CDF) origin of replication can be propagated in E. coli cells that contain additional plasmids with compatible origins.
   2639..2730    +  promoter       AmpR promoter: bla
   2731..3522    +  CDS            SmR: aminoglycoside adenylyltransferase (Murphy, 1985); aadA; confers resistance to spectinomycin and streptomycin
   3643..3690    -  terminator     T7 terminator: transcription terminator for bacteriophage T7 RNA polymerase
   3698..3715    -  CDS            SET1 (fragment): solubility-enhancement tag derived from T7 phage gene 10B
   4758..4782    -  protein_bind   lac operator: The lac repressor binds to the lac operator to inhibit transcription in E. coli. This inhibition can be relieved by adding lactose or isopropyl-β-D-thiogalactopyranoside (IPTG). lac repressor encoded by lacI
   4783..4801    -  promoter       T7 promoter: promoter for bacteriophage T7 RNA polymerase
   8710..8732    -  RBS            RBS: efficient ribosome binding site from bacteriophage T7 gene 10 (Olins and Rangwala, 1989)
   8747..8771    -  protein_bind   lac operator: The lac repressor binds to the lac operator to inhibit transcription in E. coli. This inhibition can be relieved by adding lactose or isopropyl-β-D-thiogalactopyranoside (IPTG). lac repressor encoded by lacI
   8772..8790    -  promoter       T7 promoter: promoter for bacteriophage T7 RNA polymerase
   8793..8828    +  CDS            TcR (fragment): tetracycline efflux protein; tet; confers resistance to tetracycline
   8936..8983    -  terminator     T7 terminator: transcription terminator for bacteriophage T7 RNA polymerase
   8991..9008    -  CDS            SET1 (fragment): solubility-enhancement tag derived from T7 phage gene 10B
>Addgene plasmid #168156 | pMS23: pHelper(PmcCAST)_entry_ΔTnsD | addgene full sequence | sequence record 330720 | Addgene NGS Result
ATGTATATCTCCTTCTTATACTTAACTAATATACTAAGATGGGGAATTGTTATCCGCTCACAATTCCCCT
ATAGTGAGTCGTATTAATTTCGATTATGCGGCCGTGTACAATACGATTACTTTCTGTTCGACTTAAGCAT
TATGCGGCCGCAAGCTTGTCGACCTGCAGGCGCGCCGAGCTCGAATTCGGATCTTGAGCAACGCCTAACG
GCATAAAGCCACGACTCACTGAGACCAGAGGTCTCTTTGAGCAACGCCTAACGGCATAAAGCCACGACTC
ACCATGGTATATCTCCTTATTAAAGTTAAACAAAATTATTTCTACAGGGGAATTGTTATCCGCTCACAAT
TCCCCTATAGTGAGTCGTATTAATTTCCTAATGCAGGAGTCGCATAAGGGAGAGCGTCGAGATCCCGGAC
ACCATCGAATGGCGCAAAACCTTTCGCGGTATGGCATGATAGCGCCCGGAAGAGAGTCAATTCAGGGTGG
TGAATGTGAAACCAGTAACGTTATACGATGTCGCAGAGTATGCCGGTGTCTCTTATCAGACCGTTTCCCG
CGTGGTGAACCAGGCCAGCCACGTTTCTGCGAAAACGCGGGAAAAAGTGGAAGCGGCGATGGCGGAGCTG
AATTACATTCCCAACCGCGTGGCACAACAACTGGCGGGCAAACAGTCGTTGCTGATTGGCGTTGCCACCT
CCAGTCTGGCCCTGCACGCGCCGTCGCAAATTGTCGCGGCGATTAAATCTCGCGCCGATCAACTGGGTGC
CAGCGTGGTGGTGTCGATGGTAGAACGAAGCGGCGTCGAAGCCTGTAAAGCGGCGGTGCACAATCTTCTC
GCGCAACGCGTCAGTGGGCTGATCATTAACTATCCGCTGGATGACCAGGATGCCATTGCTGTGGAAGCTG
CCTGCACTAATGTTCCGGCGTTATTTCTTGATGTCTCTGACCAGACACCCATCAACAGTATTATTTTCTC
CCATGAAGACGGTACGCGACTGGGCGTGGAGCATCTGGTCGCATTGGGTCACCAGCAAATCGCGCTGTTA
GCGGGCCCATTAAGTTCTGTCTCGGCGCGTCTGCGTCTGGCTGGCTGGCATAAATATCTCACTCGCAATC
AAATTCAGCCGATAGCGGAACGGGAAGGCGACTGGAGTGCCATGTCCGGTTTTCAACAAACCATGCAAAT
GCTGAATGAGGGCATCGTTCCCACTGCGATGCTGGTTGCCAACGATCAGATGGCGCTGGGCGCAATGCGC
GCCATTACCGAGTCCGGGCTGCGCGTTGGTGCGGACATCTCGGTAGTGGGATACGACGATACCGAAGACA
GCTCATGTTATATCCCGCCGTTAACCACCATCAAACAGGATTTTCGCCTGCTGGGGCAAACCAGCGTGGA
CCGCTTGCTGCAACTCTCTCAGGGCCAGGCGGTGAAGGGCAATCAGCTGTTGCCCGTCTCACTGGTGAAA
AGAAAAACCACCCTGGCGCCCAATACGCAAACCGCCTCTCCCCGCGCGTTGGCCGATTCATTAATGCAGC
TGGCACGACAGGTTTCCCGACTGGAAAGCGGGCAGTGAGCGCAACGCAATTAATGTAAGTTAGCTCACTC
ATTAGGCACCGGGATCTCGACCGATGCCCTTGAGAGCCTTCAACCCAGTCAGCTCCTTCCGGTGGGCGCG
GGGCATGACTAACATGAGAATTACAACTTATATCGTATGGGGCTGACTTCAGGTGCTACATTTGAAGAGA
TAAATTGCACTGAAATCTAGAGCGGTTCAGTAGAAAAGATCAAAGGATCTTCTTGAGATCCTTTTTTTCT
GCGCGTAATCTTTTGCCCTGTAAACGAAAAAACCACCTGGGGAGGTGGTTTGATCGAAGGTTAAGCAGTT
CCCCAACTGACTTAACCTTCGAAAAAACCACCTGGGGAGGTGGTTTGATCGAAGGTTAAGTCAGTTGGGG
AACTGCTTAACCGTGGTAACTGGCTTTCGCAGAGCACAGCAACCAAATCTGTCCTTCCAGTGTAGCCGGA
CTTTGGCGCACACTTCAAGAGCAACCGCGTGTTTAGCTAAACAAATCCTCTGCGAACTCCCAGTTACCAA
TGGCTGCTGCCAGTGGCGTTTTACCGTGCTTTTCCGGGTTGGACTCAAGTGAACAGTTACCGGATAAGGC
GCAGCAGTCGGGCTGAACGGGGAGTTCTTGCTTACAGCCCAGCTTGGAGCGAACGACCTACACCGAGCCG
AGATACCAGTGTGTGAGCTATGAGAAAGCGCCACACTTCCCGTAAGGGAGAAAGGCGGAACAGGTATCCG
GTAAACGGCAGGGTCGGAACAGGAGAGCGCAAGAGGGAGCGACCCGCCGGAAACGGTGGGGATCTTTAAG
TCCTGTCGGGTTTCGCCCGTACTGTCAGATTCATGGTTGAGCCTCACGGCTCCCACAGATGCACCGGAAA
AGCGTCTGTTTATGTGAACTCTGGCAGGAGGGCGGAGCCTATGGAAAAACGCCACCGGCGCGGCCCTGCT
GTTTTGCCTCACATGTTAGTCCCCTGCTTATCCACGGAATCTGTGGGTAACTTTGTATGTGTCCGCAGCG
CCCGCCGCAGTCTCACGCCCGGAGCGTAGCGACCGAGTGAGCTAGCTATTTGTTTATTTTTCTAAATACA
TTCAAATATGTATCCGCTCATGAGACAATAACCCTGATAAATGCTTCAATAATATTGAAAAAGGAAGAGT
ATGAGGGAAGCGGTGATCGCCGAAGTATCGACTCAACTATCAGAGGTAGTTGGCGTCATCGAGCGCCATC
TCGAACCGACGTTGCTGGCCGTACATTTGTACGGCTCCGCAGTGGATGGCGGCCTGAAGCCACACAGTGA
TATTGATTTGCTGGTTACGGTGACCGTAAGGCTTGATGAAACAACGCGGCGAGCTTTGATCAACGACCTT
TTGGAAACTTCGGCTTCCCCTGGAGAGAGCGAGATTCTCCGCGCTGTAGAAGTCACCATTGTTGTGCACG
ACGACATCATTCCGTGGCGTTATCCAGCTAAGCGCGAACTGCAATTTGGAGAATGGCAGCGCAATGACAT
TCTTGCAGGTATCTTCGAGCCAGCCACGATCGACATTGATCTGGCTATCTTGCTGACAAAAGCAAGAGAA
CATAGCGTTGCCTTGGTAGGTCCAGCGGCGGAGGAACTCTTTGATCCGGTTCCTGAACAGGATCTATTTG
AGGCGCTAAATGAAACCTTAACGCTATGGAACTCGCCGCCCGACTGGGCTGGCGATGAGCGAAATGTAGT
GCTTACGTTGTCCCGCATTTGGTACAGCGCAGTAACCGGCAAAATCGCGCCGAAGGATGTCGCTGCCGAC
TGGGCAATGGAGCGCCTGCCGGCCCAGTATCAGCCCGTCATACTTGAAGCTAGACAGGCTTATCTTGGAC
AAGAAGAAGATCGCTTGGCCTCGCGCGCAGATCAGTTGGAAGAATTTGTCCACTACGTGAAAGGCGAGAT
CACCAAGGTAGTCGGCAAATAATGTCTAACAATTCGTTCAAGCCGAGGGGCCGCAAGATCCGGCCACGAT
GACCCGGTCGTCGGTTCAGGGCACTACCGGAAGCAGTGTGACCGTGTGCTTCTCAAATGCCTGAGGTTTC
AGCAAAAAACCCCTCAAGACCCGTTTAGAGGCCCCAAGGGGTTATGCTAGTTATTGCTCAGCGGTGGCAG
CAGCCTAGGTTAATTAACTATAACTTTAATTCCAGACTAAAATTCCCGAACAATATCTTGCCCAATTCCT
TAAAATCTGACCCAAACAACTGGAATACACTAATCTTCGCCTTCTCGCACACAGGAATAATCAACTTCAC
CAAATGATAAGGTTGACTTTGATTTGTTGTTGAGGCTATCCTCAACGATTCCATGATTCCTCCTAAATCT
CCCAATAACTTCACATCCTTTCCAATTGCTTGTTCAAACACTAACAAAATCAATTGTAATTTTCGGGTTA
ACTCGATCGGGATGGGTTTATAACCTAATTGGGGAGTAAGTGCAATTAATTCGCTAATTCCTTGAATATT
AACTCGATATTTCTCTATTTCTTCTTCGCCTTTAATTTCCTGTCCTAACCACCCGTAACAACGAGAACAA
AATCCCGCAGGTGAAAGCCTAGCCATCACAGGTAAACGGGCACCACAATGAGAACATTCTTCTATTAATC
GCTGTTTGTGAATCAAACAAAATTCTACGTCCTTAAATGACCATGATAATGGTTCATAGATAGTTTTGTT
CTTCTGCATCCACTCTTCACAACAACAAGGACACCAAGCGCGATAGTTCCGAAATAATCCCTTGTCATAA
ATCATTCCTTTCCAGCTTAAAAGGGTCAAAAAGCGTAAATCCTGACGCATTGTTAACTCTTCTAAGACAG
TGACTAACTTTTCTGTCATTTCTCGCATTCCGTTAATAGCCGGTTTAGCGTCGCTATTTCCCAATAGGTG
ACTCAGATTTTTTGACAATAGCTCAGATTTATCCTCATCTTTGAGAATAAGTGGCGCAATTTCTCCCATA
ACGAGCTTCTCAGAGGTTAAACAATGCGCCTGCGCTAAACGATGGAGATAGCTACTAAGACTTTCTGCAT
AGGGAGTTCCCACTGCCACAGGTTCAAGAGAAAATAACCGACTCCGTTGCGGGATTTCTAGAGGATTTAG
GCTCCAATGTTCTGAGTAAATAGTCATGTATATCTCCTTCTTATACTTAACTAATATACTAAGATGGGGA
ATTGTTATCCGCTCACAATTCCCCTATAGTGAGTCGTATTAATTTCGATTATGCGGCCGTGTACAATACG
ATTACTTTCTGTTCGACTTAAGCTAGCTAACATCTTGCTGCACTCCGATGGGATCTCTTTTAGGTTTGCG
TTTGCCAACCTTTCCTGGCGGACGAGTAGTTTTTGGGGTTTCTTCGGGTAGCACAATTGGTTTTGCGCCA
AGTCCTAATGCAGAGCGTAAGTTTTGCACATCTGCTTCTGTTTCAGATAATTGTCGTTCACCCTCTTGAA
TTTCCTTGAACATTTTCTGACACTGAGCAACCGACAAAGCACGTTTTTGTAAATCTTTGAGAGTGATTGT
TGTTGCTTCTCGATCCAAAGCATCACTAAGAACACGCTTCAGCCAATCTTTCAGTGTGCCAATACATCCT
AAAGTACGTTCGTAAAAATATTCCCAATGATCGACTAAATTTGGAGTTTCTGCTAGTGGCAGATGCTGTT
GAAAAGTTAACAACACACTCTTAAAAGCCTGTACATCTTCTGGGCTATCAGCACAATAACGGCGGAAATG
AATATCAACACTACGACGTGAGAGTTGACCGCTCAAATTACGGAATGTAAGTAGTTCGTATGTTCCTAAT
AGACAGTGCAAGATGCCTGTCATATTTGCTAAAGATTTGAGACAGTCTAATTGATCTTGTAGTTTGTATC
CGCTTGCCACCTTACCAAAATGTTGTGCTTCATCTACAAAAAATACGTCTGGATGACGATGGATGAGAGC
ATTTTCTAAAGCTCTGCGTAGAGCAGGTGCAACTACTTTCGACTCAACATTAATTTTGCCAAAATTATCG
CGAGAGATACCACGCACACCGTAATCAAACTTGTGATCGATTAATGGTTCTTCCAAAGTAATTAAGGCGC
GTGTGTAGTATTCTTTCCAGTTGAAGTATCTCGATTCTGGCGCTATAGCTTCAATACCAACAACAGGAAC
ACGAGCGCGATCGCTTTCCAATTTAGGTAATGCTAGTTCTGTTAATTTCTGCTCAACGCGGAGTCGCAAA
GTTGTTTTACCAACACCACTAGCACCGTAAACAAAGATAAATGAAGCTCCTGCTGGTTCGGCAATCGTTC
GCATGAGAATTTCATAGACTTCTTTAAGTCGAGGATGCGCTACGGTGTAATTTTCAAAGTAAGCAAGCCT
TTCTGTAGCAGGCCGTGTGAGGAGTTCAAGCGGAAATCCAGTAGATTTTGTCATAGTTAAAACTCCTCAT
ACACTACAAGTGTTTCTGGGACGATCGCTTCATCTTCATCCGCTTGAAAATCGGTATTGGCAAAAGTAAC
TTGAATAAGTTTTGGTTCTTCGTTACGGCTTGTTGTCGCTTTTCCACCCTCGATTACCCTAAAGACTTCC
TTAACTTCTGCATCATAGGAACGCTGTTCTAATAGAGCTTCTTGAGCTTCTACCGATGCTAAAAATTCTG
CTAAATTCTTAGCCGAAACTTTAGATTGTTGTGTATGATTTGAATAGTGTTTGCGTAACTCGATACTAGC
TAACTTCAGTTCTTTTTCTGAACGACCTTGGAGTTCTGCATAATATTGAGAGATACACTGTACCCACTGT
CCTCGAACAAAGGCGTAAGCGATGCCAATATTAAACGGGTCGTATCTTATCTGCACAGAGGTATTTTCAA
TTTGAGGATCGCGGAAACTATTAGACCAGTAGTATATGTAGTTAATTTTTATGCCGCGTCCAACTTGAAC
TTTTGCTTTTCCCTCTGAGGTTGTAGGTAGGGTAAGAATCTGAAAGTTTTCATCGTAAGGAATCATGCGG
TGAACCCGACTGCCTCCAATCGCCATACCCGCAGCAAACGCATCCCTCGGACTCTGGAAAAGTGCCGGAT
GTTCGTCTGTATCATAAACTTCGTAAGCCCAAGCACAAAGATATTCATAAAGTAAACCAAGTGTCCATAC
AGCTAGATTTTTAGGGTTAACTGACTTAGTGACTTGGCGGACATTACGAGTGATTTGTGTATTACCAAGT
AAGTTATGGACAAATTGAGTATTGGAAGTTCCAAATAGGCGTTCGCAAACCGAACCAAAACGAGCTTTGG
CTGGGGGTCTTTGCTTTTTTGTACATTCAAAAGTAGCTAGTAGTGTTTCAAAGTAAACGCTGTGAAACTC
TGCACCGTTATCTACCACTACAATTTGGGGAAGCCTGCCATGACGCTTGACACAAATTCTTAGCACCATT
AAGCAAGAACGATATGAGGGTGAGTCAAACGTTAGGTAAACTGCCAGCAATCGCCGTGAATAAGCATCTA
CGAGAAATGTTGCCCAAGGTCTGCCAAGATTGCGACCTGTATCAGAGCAAACTAGCTCTACATCTAACTC
AGTATGATCTATATGCCCAATTTCAAAAGGGCGATCGCCGTGTCTTGGGGTAGTTATAGCAAGCTCCCAA
TAGAAGGATTCATGCTGATAAGCGGCACGACGACCTTGGCGTTTTTTAGTCTGTTCGTAACCAGTCCGGC
GTTGTACTTCTTTGGTAAATGCTTTATAGCTCGGAGCAATTACACCAGCTTCTTCGCAAGCTCGAACTAA
AGCCGCGTGAACCTCCCACATTCTTTTTTGTTTAAGAGTTTCATAGTCTTCTAAAATAAACTTCTCCATA
ATTGCTAAGGTGTCTTCGGGCAGCTTGCGCTGTCGATTACCTTTGACACTGCGATGGGACAAAAGCCCAA
TGTAGCCGCAACCGTATTTTTGAATTGCAATTAAATATTTAGCTTTCCAGTGACGAATGGTACGGGCTGG
TATTGTTTCGTTTTCTGGAGGATGTCCGTTTAAGTAAGGTTCGATAGTTTTGTAGCGTTCAAGGGCTTCT
GCTTGGTCTTCAGGACTAGCTTGATGAAATCGCTGCCAAGATTCTGTGCTAATAGCTGTTTTTTCTGGTG
TTTGGAGACTTGTGATTTTTCCTTGGCGAACCAGATTCTCAAATATAGCTTTTTTGAGTTCAATTAACTG
ATTATTTTCTGCGCCAAGTATAACCTCTGTTTCTCCAACATGGATGATATTTAAACCTTTGCCGTCCCAA
CTAACAGTTGCTCCAGTAACAATATTGACTACAGGAGAGATAGCCGGAAGACTTACACTTGGTTGCTCAA
CCATTAATCTATAAGCACTAGCAGTTTGCTCGTCACGGAAGATTAGACATCTTTCTGGTTCAGCTAGTGG
TGTAGCATTTAAATCAATATAGATTTGCTCTTGAATAATTAAGGTGTAGATATCGTCAGATTTAGCTCCT
GTTGACCGATTGAGTAATTCTGCTAAAGTGATTCCTGGTTGAGATGACACAATTGCAAGTAATGATTGAG
CGATCGCTTCTTCCACTACTAGAGATTCTGAGCGATAATAATCTTCTAAAAATTGCAAATTACGTTGCAG
AACCCAATTGATTTCGCGATCTGAATGAATGCGGTGATAAAGCCCAAACTGGTTAGCATAAACTTCTCCT
GGCAAGGAATGCCATTGATTATTTTCTTCAGAGTAAAAGTAACGATTGGGGTTTTTCTCTGCTAGTTTTT
TCAAATCCTGCTCAGTTTTACACTCTTCCCAACCAGCCGAATTGGTTCGGATGACAAATAAATCTGGGGT
GTGTAAAACGCCTAATCTACGTCCGTTACTTGCTTGATAGTCAAGTTTAATTTGCGGTGGTTGATCGTAG
AATTCTAGAACATCTTTATCATGTTCTAACTGATAGATAATTGGCAGTTCAACCCGATGAGACTCAAATT
GAATCGTGACTCCCATCTTGCGACTAGGGTAGCGTCCCGAAACATTCTTGCTACCGCCACCAACGCGACG
GGATGGCTCAGATGAGCGAACTTTCTCAATAATTTTTTGCCCTGCCTCGGATATTTGAAGGCGAGCAACC
CATTGTTCAAATTGCTCTTTCATGGTATATCTCCTTATTAAAGTTAAACAAAATTATTTCTACAGGGGAA
TTGTTATCCGCTCACAATTCCCCTATAGTGAGTCGTATTAATTTCCTAATGCAGGAGTCGCATAAGGGAG
AGCGTCGAGATCCCGAGGGTCGTTAAATAGCCGCTTATGTCTATTGCTGGTTTACCGGTTTATTGACTAC
CGGAAGCAGTGTGACCGTGTGCTTCTCAAATGCCTGAGGTTTCAGCAAAAAACCCCTCAAGACCCGTTTA
GAGGCCCCAAGGGGTTATGCTAGTTATTGCTCAGCGGTGGCAGCAGCCTAGGTCAAATCGGAGATTGAAC
CATTGTCCAGGCTAAATCAGGAGGTGATAATCTATCCATTTCCTCAATCCGATACCTCAAAAATCGGGTA
TTTCTTGACCCCACATGGTCAACCCAATAGGGTAAAGTTAACCTGCCTCGATTATCTCTAATCGCCCACT
GTCTCACTCCCTCTAGATAATCTTCCCTTGCAAGTTTGATCGTTTTAATCAACTGGTCACTTTCTCCCAA
AAATAAACAACCAAACCGTCTTACTAGCTCAGGATGGTCAAACGCTAACTGTATCCTCTCCCTTAAACTT
GGTTGTATCTTTTCCTCGTCAGAACGAACCCAAATCAAACACTTCAGATTAGACAAAATTTCTTGATAAC
AGGGAATAACATTCTCTGGATGGCTAAAATCAGCATTCTTAAACCGTCTCATTTGACGCAAAATTCGCGA
CTTTTTGGGGCTAGATAACATTGCAATGGCCAATTCTACCCCACAGTGGCGATAGACATTCGTTTCTCCT
ACCAAAGACAACAACATCCCATACACTGTCGCTGGAGGAGGAACAGGATAGGTTTTTCCCATTTCCCTTG
CATGGGACTCCCGAAAAGTCGTAAATGGAACATCCAAATAGAGAATTAATGGTGCAATCATTTTGATTCT
TCCAAGCCCAAATCTCTTTTAATGACTGTTTTCAAAGCTTCAATCATTTCATTTCGATTACGATAAATAT
GCGCCTTGTTCAAAGGGGAACTTTCAAAATTATCCAATTGCTGTAAATCCTTAACAATTGTTCCCCCAAT
CCACAATTTACTAGGGTCAATCTGTCCGCATTCCACTTCATCTATAAACTCTTGTGAAAGTTTTGCTTCC
TTACTCTTAGGATCGCAATATTCAAAGCAATAGGAAATATATGAAGCAAAATGATTTGTCCATTGAAATA
CCAAACTATCGGGACAGAAAGGATAATTAAAAATATTACTACTCCCTCCTACCTTGGGCAGATTCATAAT
CCCATCTATCATAGGTAAAATCCGCGAAAAATCTTTGAGATGAGTGGCATCAATTCCAAAATAATATTGA
TATCGAGTTGCATGATATTCTGTAAAATGGAGAGATGTACTATCCTTCTCTCTGCCACTTTTTGCCCCTA
ACTTAACTGCACCATCATAAGGCGTTAGCGAAACAGCCATATTCATCCCTAAAGCACCCATTCGCTGATT
AGGAGTGCTGGTCTTTGTTTGTTTCTTTTTTCTCTTTGTTGTTGAAGTGTCCTCCTCTGTTTCAGCAGAC
TCTAATAAAGCAAACCCAAAAATATCATCATCATAAAATTTTTCTGGATCGAAATCTTCACTTGTTAACC
GATTAATATGTTCTTCCTCATCCCAGACTCGATTAACTAAATAACCTTGCTTTTGAAGATAAAAACGTAA
CGCCCAACGAATTGCACTTGAACCTACAAAAGAATGAATTTTACCATTATTCCAATAGCCTTTTTGCAGA
ATAGTCTTATTTCCTCGTCTAATGTCATGATTTAAGGAAGCTAAACCATAACGAGTGAGGACTGTTCCGT
AAAGATAATAATTTGGGATATTACTGTCATTCTTCTTCTGAGTCATCATTCACTTCTTCTAGTTTTTGAT
TGTTTGACAATGAACTATCATCCCTATTAGTGAGTTTATCTTTGGGTTTATAACTGGCGATCGCTAACAA
TGACCAAATTCTTATTTCTTGCCAAGGTGATTTTTTAATTAGTAGTGCAATCTCTTCCTGATGCTCATTA
AAATACTTATTTAATCCCCCTCTTACTAAAAAGTCAGACAAATATTCCTTAAACGACAATTCATCATAAC
AATAGTTTAGCTCTGCCCTTAATCGTTCAACTTTCTTCTTAATTGGAGGATCTTTACCTTCCTCTGTTTT
GGCATAAATTTTAGCAAAGTTGCCCTTCATAGCTTGCTGAAATACCTTAATAAAAATAAGATACTGCTTG
TCTTCTTCACTATTCTCTGCCATTATGATGAATCCTTCTCGATTGGAAAATAACTGGTTAAATAAATATT
CTTTTGAATCCTCTATCACCAATTTTTCCCAAAAATTAGACCACCAATGGATTCCTTTCACTAAATTATC
AGCAATCAGGGAGCGAATCGGATTGACCTTAATAAAAATTTGCTTATATTTAATTATCTGATAATTAGTT
TTAAAGTATTTTTGCACCTGTTGATAAGTGATTAAAATATTCTTATCAATTTTAATTTCTTCTATACTCA
TCAATGTCCGTTGACGAGAAGCTTTATTTGTTTTTTCATATAACCAAACTTGACAAGCTTGATAGTAGGC
CACTTCAGGCTGAATATCGTCTAAGCTGTAATAAAGTAATCCTGCTTCCCCAAGGCTACTAACATGAAAC
TGTTTAGTTTCTAATTGCTGTAATCGCCATCTCCTTTGAGAAGCGTCTTCAAAATCCTTTATTTCTGGAA
TCACCACCAAGTAGCGATGGGGTTTCCTTTCTTTTAAGTCTTCTGATGGTATATGAAGTAAGCAATAATG
ACAAACTACTGGTACAAATAATAATGCTAAAGCGTATTCAGGTTTCTCTTCTAGTTTTGTAGTATTCTGC
GTCCGAGCATGGCGAACAATTCCCCCTAAATACAACCAACTGGTTATTTGAATGTAATCATGTCTGAGTT
GTTGGGTATCTGCCTCGCATAACTTCTCTGCAAAGGTTTGATGTGCGTACCAAGTTAGGGATTTATATTG
ATACTCGACTTGTTTTTCTTCAAACCTTAGTTCAGTGTTAATTATCTCTCCTGCTTGATAAAACTTATTA
AGACGTAGAAAAACACCGCATATTCCCTCATGAATATGGATTTTCTGCCTTAAATCTATTCGATCATTGT
CTAATCCTACTAAATGAATTAAACCTGTATCATCTAATTGAAAAGACTCATTAATTAACCAAGATAAGGC
GATGAAATCACTTCCTTCCCAGAATAATTCAATAGTATCAGCAGTCAAAAACCATGATATATGTCCTCCC
CGTTGACGAGATAAGGGATATTGCTTTTCCAATCGCTTTAAAGTCATGTAAAGTCCGGTCATTCCGACGC
GGTGCATTATTGTCGTATCCGCAGCATGGAGAGATAGGGAAATTTTGGGTTGGGTAGAGACTATCATCAG
GTTTCCTCTTCTTCCTTGCTGCGAGTCGCTGGGACAAATATTCCACACATCATCTTTCGTTTCCCGCCAA
TTCCCTGTTCTTGCAAGGTTAAGGAATCTTCAGGATTGAGTTCACTGATTTTTACGCCAAATCCTCTAAC
TTTAAACTGTTTCCCTTCTTTATTGATGGTTAATTGTCTTCGTTGAGGTGTTCCATCTTGTCGGGTAAGA
AGTTCAATTTTTCCTTGTATTCCTAAATTATCCATTTGCCGTTGCACAGCTTCAATAAAGTTAGTAGAGT
CTTGGAACCCTTTAATTATCACTAATCTGGAATAGACACTTTCTGAAGAAATTAACGGTTTGTAGTCGGG
GATATCTAGTTGATAAAAATTTTGACCTATATGAAAAGCTTGACCCGCTAAATAAGGATAAATTAAAGGA
ATTTGCTGATGATAAATCCGAATTTTTAGACGAGATTGAGCAGTTAGCTCAAGCAAATTGTTCCTGGTCG
GTATTCCAGCAATCGGATGAATCCCAATAGACTTTAGTTCATGTAGTGGGGGACAAATACGGGATAAGGC
AGCGTAGGTAAGATAACCGTTGTCAAGAGGAATCGGTGCGCCTCTTAGCTTAAATGTTAAGTCTACATAT
TCCTCACTTTGAATTAATATAGCTGTCAT
